Addgene plasmid #218215: Tol2_-2.1prox1a:basEGFP_Acry:GFP_NFATC1mutated
Purpose: Zebrafish -2.1prox1a enhancer reporter with the binding site for NFATC1 removed. Acry_GFP as a control in the lens
Depositing lab: Katarzyna Koltowska. Publication: Multiple cis-regulatory elements control prox1a expression in distinct lymphatic vascular beds. Panara V, Yu H, Peng D, Staxang K, Hodik M, Filipek-Gorniok B, Kazenwadel J, Skoczylas R, Mason E, Allalou A, Harvey NL, Haitina T, Hogan BM, Koltowska K. Development. 2024 May 1;151(9):dev202525. doi: 10.1242/dev.202525. Epub 2024 May 9. PubMed 38722096.
Backbone
  Vector backbone: Tol2_MCS:basEGFP_Acry:GFP
  Backbone manufacturer: GenScript
  Vector type: Zebrafish expression
Growth in bacteria
  Bacterial resistance: Ampicillin, 100 μg/mL
  Growth temperature: 37°C
  Growth strain: DH5alpha
  Copy number: Unknown
Gene/Insert
  Gene/Insert name: -2.1prox1a
  Species: D. rerio (zebrafish)
  Mutation: NFATC1 binding site removed
  Cloning method: Other
Terms and licenses: Academic/Nonprofit Terms; Industry Terms: Not Available to Industry
Depositor comments: Please visit https://doi.org/10.1101/2023.08.21.550483 for bioRxiv preprint.
How to cite: Tol2_-2.1prox1a:basEGFP_Acry:GFP_NFATC1mutated was a gift from Katarzyna Koltowska (Addgene plasmid # 218215)
