[The description below was written by a language model from this plasmid's Addgene catalogue record and pLannotate feature annotations shown in this document.]
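Description:
Tol2_-2.1prox1a:basEGFP_Acry:GFP_NFATC1mutated is a zebrafish transgenesis plasmid built on the Tol2_MCS:basEGFP_Acry:GFP backbone, designed to test the activity of a cis-regulatory element of the zebrafish prox1a gene. It is maintained in E. coli through a high-copy ColE1/pUC-type origin and selected with ampicillin via the β-lactamase gene; remnants of a pBluescript-style backbone (M13 origin fragment, lac promoter/operator, T3 promoter) are also annotated. The Tol2 transposon arms implied by the name are not labelled as such. The medaka tyrosinase fragment called at one end may reflect Tol2-flanking sequence, since Tol2 was originally found in that locus, but the record does not say so.

The payload, as shown in the depositor's 7.4 kb sequence, consists of two reporter units. In the first, the -2.1prox1a enhancer, carrying a deletion of its NFATC1 binding site, sits in a Gateway-derived region (attB4/attB1 sites) upstream of a minimal TATA-box basal promoter driving EGFP with an SV40 polyadenylation signal. Because the basal promoter has little activity of its own, EGFP expression reports what the mutated enhancer can still do, allowing comparison with the intact element. The second unit, in the opposite orientation, is an EGFP cassette with its own SV40 poly(A), corresponding to the Acry:GFP marker that labels the lens and serves as a control for transgene presence. The enhancer and the lens promoter are not annotated themselves.

The repository's sequencing result is only about 4.1 kb and lacks both EGFP cassettes and the Gateway sites, jumping from the first SV40 poly(A) region to the backbone. The two records therefore disagree, and the reason is not stated.
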