Features (pLannotate 1.2.2; 28 found; start..end, strand, type, name):
      7..228     -  rep_origin     M13 ori (fragment) (sequence partly withheld): M13 bacteriophage origin of replication; arrow indicates direction of (+) strand synthesis
    228..515     +  CDS            tyr (fragment) (sequence partly withheld): TYRO_ORYLA - Also known as tyro. Experimental evidence at transcript level: Swiss-Prot protein existence level 2. This is a copper-containing oxidase that functions in the formation of pigments such as melanins and other polyphenolic compounds. From Oryzias latipes (Japanese rice fish) (Japanese killifish).
   1056..1177    -  polyA_signal   SV40 poly(A) signal: SV40 polyadenylation signal
   1200..1283    -  CDS            large T antigen (fragment): large T antigen from SV40 (simian virus 40)
   1300..2019    -  CDS            EGFP: the original enhanced GFP (Yang et al., 1996) mammalian codon-optimized
   2703..2723    +  protein_bind   attB4: mutant version of attB; core recombination site for the Gateway® BP reaction BP Clonase™
   2725..2743    +  promoter       T7 promoter: promoter for bacteriophage T7 RNA polymerase
   3033..3051    -  promoter       T3 promoter: promoter for bacteriophage T3 RNA polymerase
   3052..3072    +  protein_bind   attB1: mutant version of attB; core recombination site for the Gateway® BP reaction BP Clonase™
   3082..3099    +  promoter       minP (fragment): minimal TATA-box promoter with low basal activity
   3158..3874    +  CDS            EGFP: EGFP is a basic (constitutively fluorescent) green fluorescent protein published in 1996, derived from Aequorea victoria. It is reported to be a rapidly-maturing weak dimer with moderate acid sensitivity.
   3875..3940    +  misc_feature   MCS: multiple cloning site
   3957..4041    +  CDS            large T antigen (fragment): large T antigen from SV40 (simian virus 40)
   4064..4185    +  polyA_signal   SV40 poly(A) signal: SV40 polyadenylation signal
   4195..4215    -  protein_bind   attB2: mutant version of attB; core recombination site for the Gateway® BP reaction BP Clonase™
   4280..4300    -  protein_bind   attB3: mutant version of attB; core recombination site for the Gateway® BP reaction BP Clonase™
   4304..4324    +  CDS            lacZα (fragment): LacZα fragment of β-galactosidase; lacZ fragment
   4340..4474    -  polyA_signal   SV40 poly(A) signal: SV40 polyadenylation signal
   4497..4580    -  CDS            large T antigen (fragment): large T antigen from SV40 (simian virus 40)
   5146..5186    -  misc_feature   MCS (fragment): pBluescript multiple cloning site
   5199..5217    -  promoter       T3 promoter: promoter for bacteriophage T3 RNA polymerase
   5262..5278    -  protein_bind   lac operator: The lac repressor binds to the lac operator to inhibit transcription in E. coli. This inhibition can be relieved by adding lactose or isopropyl-β-D-thiogalactopyranoside (IPTG). lac repressor encoded by lacI
   5286..5316    -  promoter       lac promoter: promoter for the E. coli lac operon
   5331..5352    -  protein_bind   CAP binding site: CAP binding activates transcription in the presence of cAMP. E. coli catabolite activator protein
   5365..5457    -  CDS            lacI (fragment): lac repressor; lacI; The lac repressor binds to the lac operator to inhibit transcription in E. coli. This inhibition can be relieved by adding lactose or isopropyl-β-D-thiogalactopyranoside (IPTG).
   5640..6228    -  rep_origin     ori: high-copy-number ColE1/pMB1/pBR322/pUC origin of replication
   6399..7259    -  CDS            AmpR: β-lactamase; bla; confers resistance to ampicillin, carbenicillin, and related antibiotics
   7260..7364    -  promoter       AmpR promoter: bla
>Addgene plasmid #218215 | Tol2_-2.1prox1a:basEGFP_Acry:GFP_NFATC1mutated | depositor full sequence | sequence record 425161 | Full Sequence
CCACCTAAATTGTAAGCGTTAATATTTTGTTAAAATTCGCGTTAAATTTTTGTTAAATCAGCTCATTTTT
TAACCAATAGGCCGAAATCGGCAAAATCCCTTATAAATCAAAAGAATAGACCGAGATAGGGT
[37 nt withheld, positions 133-169]
AAAGAACGTGGACTCCAACGTCAAAGG
[32 nt withheld, positions 197-228]
GCTGGCTAAGAACTCATCAGCCTCCCCGGTCCATCTACCCACGTACCAATGCACCAATTGGCCACAATGA
CGGCTACTACATGGTGCCATTCCTTCCTCTTTATAGGAATGGAGACTACCTCCTGTCCAACAATGCTCTT
GGATACGAGTACGCCTACCTGTTGGACCCAGGTCATTGCACAACACCAGAAATGCCCTCTGATCTGCAAA
AGACGTGAATATCTGTTCAGACACCCATATCCACTCTGTTCCACACAGGTCAGAGGTTTGTCCAGGAGTT
CTTGACAGAGGTGTAAAAAGTACTCAAAAATTTTACTCAAGTGAAAGTACAAGTACTTAGGGAAAATTTT
ACTCAATTAAAAGTAAAAGTATCTGGCTAGAATCTTACTTGAGTAAAAGTAAAAAAGTACTCCATTAAAA
TTGTACTTGAGTATTAAGGAAGTAAAAGTAAAAGCAAGAAAGAAAACTAGAGATTCTTGTTTAAGCTTTT
AATCTCAAAAAACATTAAATGAAATGCATACAAGGTTTTATCCTGCTTTAGAACTGTTTGTATTTAATTA
TCAAACTATAAGACAGACAATCTAATGCCAGTACACGCTACTCAAAGTTGTAAAACCTCAGATTTAACTT
CAGTAGAAGCTGATTCTCAAAATTGTTAGTGTCAAGCCTAGCTCTTTTGGGGCTGAAAAGCAATCCTGCA
GTGCTGAAAAGCCTCTCACAGGCAGCCGATGCGGGAAGAGGTGTATTAGTCTTGATAGAGAGGCTGCAAA
TAGCAGGAAACGTGAGCAGAGACTCCCTGGTGTCTGAAACACAGGCCAGATTGGCCTTAAGATACATTGA
TGAGTTTGGACAAACCACAACTAGAATGCAGTGAAAAAAATGCTTTATTTGTGAAATTTGTGATGCTATT
GCTTTATTTGTAACCATTATAAGCTGCAATAAACAAGTTAACAACAACAATTGCATTCATTTTATGTTTC
AGGTTCAGGGGGAGGTGTGGGAGGTTTTTTAAAGCAAGTAAAACCTCTACAAATGTGGTATGGCTGATTA
TGATCTAGAGTCGCGGCCGCTTTACTTGTACAGCTCGTCCATGCCGAGAGTGATCCCGGCGGCGGTCACG
AACTCCAGCAGGACCATGTGATCGCGCTTCTCGTTGGGGTCTTTGCTCAGGGCGGACTGGGTGCTCAGGT
AGTGGTTGTCGGGCAGCAGCACGGGGCCGTCGCCGATGGGGGTGTTCTGCTGGTAGTGGTCGGCGAGCTG
CACGCTGCCGTCCTCGATGTTGTGGCGGATCTTGAAGTTCACCTTGATGCCGTTCTTCTGCTTGTCGGCC
ATGATATAGACGTTGTGGCTGTTGTAGTTGTACTCCAGCTTGTGCCCCAGGATGTTGCCGTCCTCCTTGA
AGTCGATGCCCTTCAGCTCGATGCGGTTCACCAGGGTGTCGCCCTCGAACTTCACCTCGGCGCGGGTCTT
GTAGTTGCCGTCGTCCTTGAAGAAGATGGTGCGCTCCTGGACGTAGCCTTCGGGCATGGCGGACTTGAAG
AAGTCGTGCTGCTTCATGTGGTCGGGGTAGCGGCTGAAGCACTGCACGCCGTAGGTCAGGGTGGTCACGA
GGGTGGGCCAGGGCACGGGCAGCTTGCCGGTGGTGCAGATGAACTTCAGGGTCAGCTTGCCGTAGGTGGC
ATCGCCCTCGCCCTCGCCGGACACGCTGAACTTGTGGCCGTTTACGTCGCCGTCCAGCTCGACCAGGATG
GGCACCACCCCGGTGAACAGCTCCTCGCCCTTGCTCACCATGGTGGCGACCGGTAATGTCAGACCTGGTA
ACTCCTTACTGTAACTTATTGCACCTGATGAACAAAAGATGTGAACTGAACGCAAGTAGGAGGCTAATAG
AGGCTAGTACAGTACAAAGATCCCCAAATGATGTGTGCCGGCCTTAGTGGAGGCAGACCCCTGGTTATAT
ACCTGTGCTGCAGAAAGAGGGGCTTACAAATGGATCTCTCTGGAATGGCATTATCTCATGGTGGGAACAG
TGTTGTCAGCAGAATCAGCGGGGTGGACTCTGACCTGAGAATGACAGTCTAGCACTGAATGGCTCAGACA
ATACTCTTGTGGCCAACTATCACCGGAAAATAAGTGCCTGCCAAAACAAACCAGACCAGATGAAGCTACA
TGGCTGTAGAACGTCAGTATTTAATGTGTTGTGGCCACTTGGTTCACCAGATTTAAGAGCTAATTTTTTT
AAATATCACAGATAATCAATCGCTTTTTTTTTTCTTGACTGAAAAGCTTAGACTGGAAAATTCTTTGAAA
AAGTTTGCACTACAGAAAATAAATACATAACATCCTGCACTGAATGCACACTATTAATAGAAAAGAGAGC
ATTATTGTAGGAAATGTATTGTATATGTACATTCTGTGCATTTCACAATTTTCTCGAGCAGGAAACAGCT
ATGACCATGATTACGCCAAGCTATCAACTTTGTATAGAAAAGTTGGTAATACGACTCACTATAGGGCGAA
TTGTGACAGAGATCAGAGGTGGCGGTGTTAATAAACAGGTTTCCTCTACACCTAAGAGGCGTTTTCCTTC
TCCAAACACCACTGCTTTAATGTTGTCATGAGCTCGCACTCCGAGCGTGCCTTTGGGGAAAGATGCTAAC
AAAATAAGTTGGAACACCTGTTTTGGAAAAGAAATTCACTGCTGCAAAAATCCTGCCTTCCCAGTTTATT
CACTCACAATAACATTTGCTTGCGACATGGAAACTGACTGGACAACACGCCTTTCCTTTTGTCAGCTTTT
GTTCCCTTTAGTGAGGGTTAATTCAAGTTTGTACAAAAAAGCAGGCTAGACTCTAGAGGGTATATAATGG
ATCTCGCGTCTCAGCCTCACTTTGAGCTCCTCCACACGCTAGCGCTACCGGTCGCCACCATGGTGAGCAA
GGGCGAGGAGCTGTTCACCGGGGTGGTGCCCATCCTGGTCGAGCTGGACGGCGACGTAAACGGCCACAAG
TTCAGCGTGTCCGGCGAGGGCGAGGGCGATGCCACCTACGGCAAGCTGACCCTGAAGTTCATCTGCACCA
CCGGCAAGCTGCCCGTGCCCTGGCCCACCCTCGTGACCACCCTGACCTACGGCGTGCAGTGCTTCAGCCG
CTACCCCGACCACATGAAGCAGCACGACTTCTTCAAGTCCGCCATGCCCGAAGGCTACGTCCAGGAGCGC
ACCATCTTCTTCAAGGACGACGGCAACTACAAGACCCGCGCCGAGGTGAAGTTCGAGGGCGACACCCTGG
TGAACCGCATCGAGCTGAAGGGCATCGACTTCAAGGAGGACGGCAACATCCTGGGGCACAAGCTGGAGTA
CAACTACAACAGCCACAACGTCTATATCATGGCCGACAAGCAGAAGAACGGCATCAAGGTGAACTTCAAG
ATCCGCCACAACATCGAGGACGGCAGCGTGCAGCTCGCCGACCACTACCAGCAGAACACCCCCATCGGCG
ACGGCCCCGTGCTGCTGCCCGACAACCACTACCTGAGCACCCAGTCCGCCCTGAGCAAAGACCCCAACGA
GAAGCGCGATCACATGGTCCTGCTGGAGTTCGTGACCGCCGCCGGGATCACTCTCGGCATGGACGAGCTG
TACAAGTCCGGACTCAGATCTCGAGCTCAAGCTTCGAATTCTGCAGTCGACGGTACCGCGGGCCCGGGAT
CCACCGGATCTAGATAACTGATCATAATCAGCCATACCACATTTGTAGAGGTTTTACTTGCTTTAAAAAA
CCTCCCACACCTCCCCCTGAACCTGAAACATAAAATGAATGCAATTGTTGTTGTTAACTTGTTTATTGCA
GCTTATAATGGTTACAAATAAAGCAATAGCATCACAAATTTCACAAATAAAGCATTTTTTTCACTGCATT
CTAGTTGTGGTTTGTCCAAACTCATCAATGTATCTTAACGCGTACCCAGCTTTCTTGTACAAAGTGGGGA
ACAACAACAATTGCATTCATTTTATGTTTCAGGTTCAGGGGGAGGTGTGGGAGGTTTTTTCCAACTTTAT
TATACATAGTTGATAATTCACTGGCCGTCGTTTTACGGTACCATCGATGATGATCCAGACATGATAAGAT
ACATTGATGAGTTTGGACAAACCACAACTAGAATGCAGTGAAAAAAATGCTTTATTTGTGAAATTTGTGA
TGCTATTGCTTTATTTGTAACCATTATAAGCTGCAATAAACAAGTTAACAACAACAATTGCATTCATTTT
ATGTTTCAGGTTCAGGGGGAGGTGTGGGAGGTTTTTTAAAGCAAGTAAAACCTCTACAAATGTGGTATGG
CTGATTATGATCCTCTAGATCAGATCTGCGAAGATACGGCCACGGGTGCTCTTGATCCTGTGGCTGATTT
TGGACTGTGCTGCTCGCAGCTGCTGATGAATCACATACTTCCTCCATTTTCTTCCACTGATTGACTGTTA
TAATTTCCCTAATTTCCAGGTCAAGGTGCTGTGCATTGTGGTAATAGATGTGACATGACGTCACTTCCAA
AGGACCAATGAACATGTCTGACCAATTTCATATAATGTGAAAACGATTTTCATAGGCAGAATAAATAACA
TTTAAATTAAACTGGGCATCAGCGCAATTCAATTGGTTTGGTAATAGCAAGGGAAAATAGAATGAAGTGA
TCTCCAAAAAATAAGTACTTTTTGACTGTAAATAAAATTGTAAGGAGTAAAAAGTACTTTTTTTTCTAAA
AAAATGTAATTAAGTAAAAGTAAAAGTATTGATTTTTAATTGTACTCAAGTAAAGTAAAAATCCCCAAAA
ATAATACTTAAGTACAGTAATCAAGTAAAATTACTCAAGTACTTTACACCTCTGGTTCTTGACCCCCTAC
CTTCAGCAAGCCCAGCAGATCCACTAGTTCTAGAGCGGCCGCCACCGCGGTGGAGCTCCAGCTTTTGTTC
CCTTTAGTGAGGGTTAATTGCGCGCTTGGCGTAATCATGGTCATAGCTGTTTCCTGTGTGAAATTGTTAT
CCGCTCACAATTCCACACAACATACGAGCCGGAAGCATAAAGTGTAAAGCCTGGGGTGCCTAATGAGTGA
GCTAACTCACATTAATTGCGTTGCGCTCACTGCCCGCTTTCCAGTCGGGAAACCTGTCGTGCCAGCTGCA
TTAATGAATCGGCCAACGCGCGGGGAGAGGCGGTTTGCGTATTGGGCGCTCTTCCGCTTCCTCGCTCACT
GACTCGCTGCGCTCGGTCGTTCGGCTGCGGCGAGCGGTATCAGCTCACTCAAAGGCGGTAATACGGTTAT
CCACAGAATCAGGGGATAACGCAGGAAAGAACATGTGAGCAAAAGGCCAGCAAAAGGCCAGGAACCGTAA
AAAGGCCGCGTTGCTGGCGTTTTTCCATAGGCTCCGCCCCCCTGACGAGCATCACAAAAATCGACGCTCA
AGTCAGAGGTGGCGAAACCCGACAGGACTATAAAGATACCAGGCGTTTCCCCCTGGAAGCTCCCTCGTGC
GCTCTCCTGTTCCGACCCTGCCGCTTACCGGATACCTGTCCGCCTTTCTCCCTTCGGGAAGCGTGGCGCT
TTCTCATAGCTCACGCTGTAGGTATCTCAGTTCGGTGTAGGTCGTTCGCTCCAAGCTGGGCTGTGTGCAC
GAACCCCCCGTTCAGCCCGACCGCTGCGCCTTATCCGGTAACTATCGTCTTGAGTCCAACCCGGTAAGAC
ACGACTTATCGCCACTGGCAGCAGCCACTGGTAACAGGATTAGCAGAGCGAGGTATGTAGGCGGTGCTAC
AGAGTTCTTGAAGTGGTGGCCTAACTACGGCTACACTAGAAGAACAGTATTTGGTATCTGCGCTCTGCTG
AAGCCAGTTACCTTCGGAAAAAGAGTTGGTAGCTCTTGATCCGGCAAACAAACCACCGCTGGTAGCGGTG
GTTTTTTTGTTTGCAAGCAGCAGATTACGCGCAGAAAAAAAGGATCTCAAGAAGATCCTTTGATCTTTTC
TACGGGGTCTGACGCTCAGTGGAACGAAAACTCACGTTAAGGCATTTTGGTCATGAGATTATCAAAAAGG
ATCTTCACCTAGATCCTTTTAAATTAAAAATGAAGTTTTAAATCAATCTAAAGTATATATGAGTAAACTT
GGTCTGACAGTTACCAATGCTTAATCAGTGAGGCACCTATCTCAGCGATCTGTCTATTTCGTTCATCCAT
AGTTGCCTGACTCCCCGTCGTGTAGATAACTACGATACGGGAGGGCTTACCATCTGGCCCCAGTGCTGCA
ATGATACCGCGAGACCCACGCTCACCGGCTCCAGATTTATCAGCAATAAACCAGCCAGCCGGAAGGGCCG
AGCGCAGAAGTGGTCCTGCAACTTTATCCGCCTCCATCCAGTCTATTAATTGTTGCCGGGAAGCTAGAGT
AAGTAGTTCGCCAGTTAATAGTTTGCGCAACGTTGTTGCCATTGCTACAGGCATCGTGGTGTCACGCTCG
TCGTTTGGTATGGCTTCATTCAGCTCCGGTTCCCAACGATCAAGGCGAGTTACATGATCCCCCATGTTGT
GCAAAAAAGCGGTTAGCTCCTTCGGTCCTCCGATCGTTGTCAGAAGTAAGTTGGCCGCAGTGTTATCACT
CATGGTTATGGCAGCACTGCATAATTCTCTTACTGTCATGCCATCCGTAAGATGCTTTTCTGTGACTGGT
GAGTACTCAACCAAGTCATTCTGAGAATAGTGTATGCGGCGACCGAGTTGCTCTTGCCCGGCGTCAATAC
GGGATAATACCGCGCCACATAGCAGAACTTTAAAAGTGCTCATCATTGGAAAACGTTCTTCGGGGCGAAA
ACTCTCAAGGATCTTACCGCTGTTGAGATCCAGTTCGATGTAACCCACTCGTGCACCCAACTGATCTTCA
GCATCTTTTACTTTCACCAGCGTTTCTGGGTGAGCAAAAACAGGAAGGCAAAATGCCGCAAAAAAGGGAA
TAAGGGCGACACGGAAATGTTGAATACTCATACTCTTCCTTTTTCAATATTATTGAAGCATTTATCAGGG
TTATTGTCTCATGAGCGGATACATATTTGAATGTATTTAGAAAAATAAACAAATAGGGGTTCCGCGCACA
TTTCCCCGAAAAGTG
