Features (pLannotate 1.2.2; 13 found; start..end, strand, type, name):
      7..228     -  rep_origin     M13 ori (fragment) (sequence partly withheld): M13 bacteriophage origin of replication; arrow indicates direction of (+) strand synthesis
    228..515     +  CDS            tyr (fragment) (sequence partly withheld): TYRO_ORYLA - Also known as tyro. Experimental evidence at transcript level: Swiss-Prot protein existence level 2. This is a copper-containing oxidase that functions in the formation of pigments such as melanins and other polyphenolic compounds. From Oryzias latipes (Japanese rice fish) (Japanese killifish).
   1056..1177    -  polyA_signal   SV40 poly(A) signal: SV40 polyadenylation signal
   1200..1283    -  CDS            large T antigen (fragment): large T antigen from SV40 (simian virus 40)
   1849..1889    -  misc_feature   MCS (fragment): pBluescript multiple cloning site
   1902..1920    -  promoter       T3 promoter: promoter for bacteriophage T3 RNA polymerase
   1965..1981    -  protein_bind   lac operator: The lac repressor binds to the lac operator to inhibit transcription in E. coli. This inhibition can be relieved by adding lactose or isopropyl-β-D-thiogalactopyranoside (IPTG). lac repressor encoded by lacI
   1989..2019    -  promoter       lac promoter: promoter for the E. coli lac operon
   2034..2055    -  protein_bind   CAP binding site: CAP binding activates transcription in the presence of cAMP. E. coli catabolite activator protein
   2068..2160    -  CDS            lacI (fragment): lac repressor; lacI; The lac repressor binds to the lac operator to inhibit transcription in E. coli. This inhibition can be relieved by adding lactose or isopropyl-β-D-thiogalactopyranoside (IPTG).
   2343..2931    -  rep_origin     ori: high-copy-number ColE1/pMB1/pBR322/pUC origin of replication
   3102..3962    -  CDS            AmpR: β-lactamase; bla; confers resistance to ampicillin, carbenicillin, and related antibiotics
   3963..4067    -  promoter       AmpR promoter: bla
>Addgene plasmid #218215 | Tol2_-2.1prox1a:basEGFP_Acry:GFP_NFATC1mutated | addgene full sequence | sequence record 442131 | Addgene NGS Result
CCACCTAAATTGTAAGCGTTAATATTTTGTTAAAATTCGCGTTAAATTTTTGTTAAATCAGCTCATTTTT
TAACCAATAGGCCGAAATCGGCAAAATCCCTTATAAATCAAAAGAATAGACCGAGATAGGGT
[37 nt withheld, positions 133-169]
AAAGAACGTGGACTCCAACGTCAAAGG
[32 nt withheld, positions 197-228]
GCTGGCTAAGAACTCATCAGCCTCCCCGGTCCATCTACCCACGTACCAATGCACCAATTGGCCACAATGA
CGGCTACTACATGGTGCCATTCCTTCCTCTTTATAGGAATGGAGACTACCTCCTGTCCAACAATGCTCTT
GGATACGAGTACGCCTACCTGTTGGACCCAGGTCATTGCACAACACCAGAAATGCCCTCTGATCTGCAAA
AGACGTGAATATCTGTTCAGACACCCATATCCACTCTGTTCCACACAGGTCAGAGGTTTGTCCAGGAGTT
CTTGACAGAGGTGTAAAAAGTACTCAAAAATTTTACTCAAGTGAAAGTACAAGTACTTAGGGAAAATTTT
ACTCAATTAAAAGTAAAAGTATCTGGCTAGAATCTTACTTGAGTAAAAGTAAAAAAGTACTCCATTAAAA
TTGTACTTGAGTATTAAGGAAGTAAAAGTAAAAGCAAGAAAGAAAACTAGAGATTCTTGTTTAAGCTTTT
AATCTCAAAAAACATTAAATGAAATGCATACAAGGTTTTATCCTGCTTTAGAACTGTTTGTATTTAATTA
TCAAACTATAAGACAGACAATCTAATGCCAGTACACGCTACTCAAAGTTGTAAAACCTCAGATTTAACTT
CAGTAGAAGCTGATTCTCAAAATTGTTAGTGTCAAGCCTAGCTCTTTTGGGGCTGAAAAGCAATCCTGCA
GTGCTGAAAAGCCTCTCACAGGCAGCCGATGCGGGAAGAGGTGTATTAGTCTTGATAGAGAGGCTGCAAA
TAGCAGGAAACGTGAGCAGAGACTCCCTGGTGTCTGAAACACAGGCCAGATTGGCCTTAAGATACATTGA
TGAGTTTGGACAAACCACAACTAGAATGCAGTGAAAAAAATGCTTTATTTGTGAAATTTGTGATGCTATT
GCTTTATTTGTAACCATTATAAGCTGCAATAAACAAGTTAACAACAACAATTGCATTCATTTTATGTTTC
AGGTTCAGGGGGAGGTGTGGGAGGTTTTTTAAAGCAAGTAAAACCTCTACAAATGTGGTATGGCTGATTA
TGATCCTCTAGATCAGATCTGCGAAGATACGGCCACGGGTGCTCTTGATCCTGTGGCTGATTTTGGACTG
TGCTGCTCGCAGCTGCTGATGAATCACATACTTCCTCCATTTTCTTCCACTGATTGACTGTTATAATTTC
CCTAATTTCCAGGTCAAGGTGCTGTGCATTGTGGTAATAGATGTGACATGACGTCACTTCCAAAGGACCA
ATGAACATGTCTGACCAATTTCATATAATGTGAAAACGATTTTCATAGGCAGAATAAATAACATTTAAAT
TAAACTGGGCATCAGCGCAATTCAATTGGTTTGGTAATAGCAAGGGAAAATAGAATGAAGTGATCTCCAA
AAAATAAGTACTTTTTGACTGTAAATAAAATTGTAAGGAGTAAAAAGTACTTTTTTTTCTAAAAAAATGT
AATTAAGTAAAAGTAAAAGTATTGATTTTTAATTGTACTCAAGTAAAGTAAAAATCCCCAAAAATAATAC
TTAAGTACAGTAATCAAGTAAAATTACTCAAGTACTTTACACCTCTGGTTCTTGACCCCCTACCTTCAGC
AAGCCCAGCAGATCCACTAGTTCTAGAGCGGCCGCCACCGCGGTGGAGCTCCAGCTTTTGTTCCCTTTAG
TGAGGGTTAATTGCGCGCTTGGCGTAATCATGGTCATAGCTGTTTCCTGTGTGAAATTGTTATCCGCTCA
CAATTCCACACAACATACGAGCCGGAAGCATAAAGTGTAAAGCCTGGGGTGCCTAATGAGTGAGCTAACT
CACATTAATTGCGTTGCGCTCACTGCCCGCTTTCCAGTCGGGAAACCTGTCGTGCCAGCTGCATTAATGA
ATCGGCCAACGCGCGGGGAGAGGCGGTTTGCGTATTGGGCGCTCTTCCGCTTCCTCGCTCACTGACTCGC
TGCGCTCGGTCGTTCGGCTGCGGCGAGCGGTATCAGCTCACTCAAAGGCGGTAATACGGTTATCCACAGA
ATCAGGGGATAACGCAGGAAAGAACATGTGAGCAAAAGGCCAGCAAAAGGCCAGGAACCGTAAAAAGGCC
GCGTTGCTGGCGTTTTTCCATAGGCTCCGCCCCCCTGACGAGCATCACAAAAATCGACGCTCAAGTCAGA
GGTGGCGAAACCCGACAGGACTATAAAGATACCAGGCGTTTCCCCCTGGAAGCTCCCTCGTGCGCTCTCC
TGTTCCGACCCTGCCGCTTACCGGATACCTGTCCGCCTTTCTCCCTTCGGGAAGCGTGGCGCTTTCTCAT
AGCTCACGCTGTAGGTATCTCAGTTCGGTGTAGGTCGTTCGCTCCAAGCTGGGCTGTGTGCACGAACCCC
CCGTTCAGCCCGACCGCTGCGCCTTATCCGGTAACTATCGTCTTGAGTCCAACCCGGTAAGACACGACTT
ATCGCCACTGGCAGCAGCCACTGGTAACAGGATTAGCAGAGCGAGGTATGTAGGCGGTGCTACAGAGTTC
TTGAAGTGGTGGCCTAACTACGGCTACACTAGAAGAACAGTATTTGGTATCTGCGCTCTGCTGAAGCCAG
TTACCTTCGGAAAAAGAGTTGGTAGCTCTTGATCCGGCAAACAAACCACCGCTGGTAGCGGTGGTTTTTT
TGTTTGCAAGCAGCAGATTACGCGCAGAAAAAAAGGATCTCAAGAAGATCCTTTGATCTTTTCTACGGGG
TCTGACGCTCAGTGGAACGAAAACTCACGTTAAGGCATTTTGGTCATGAGATTATCAAAAAGGATCTTCA
CCTAGATCCTTTTAAATTAAAAATGAAGTTTTAAATCAATCTAAAGTATATATGAGTAAACTTGGTCTGA
CAGTTACCAATGCTTAATCAGTGAGGCACCTATCTCAGCGATCTGTCTATTTCGTTCATCCATAGTTGCC
TGACTCCCCGTCGTGTAGATAACTACGATACGGGAGGGCTTACCATCTGGCCCCAGTGCTGCAATGATAC
CGCGAGACCCACGCTCACCGGCTCCAGATTTATCAGCAATAAACCAGCCAGCCGGAAGGGCCGAGCGCAG
AAGTGGTCCTGCAACTTTATCCGCCTCCATCCAGTCTATTAATTGTTGCCGGGAAGCTAGAGTAAGTAGT
TCGCCAGTTAATAGTTTGCGCAACGTTGTTGCCATTGCTACAGGCATCGTGGTGTCACGCTCGTCGTTTG
GTATGGCTTCATTCAGCTCCGGTTCCCAACGATCAAGGCGAGTTACATGATCCCCCATGTTGTGCAAAAA
AGCGGTTAGCTCCTTCGGTCCTCCGATCGTTGTCAGAAGTAAGTTGGCCGCAGTGTTATCACTCATGGTT
ATGGCAGCACTGCATAATTCTCTTACTGTCATGCCATCCGTAAGATGCTTTTCTGTGACTGGTGAGTACT
CAACCAAGTCATTCTGAGAATAGTGTATGCGGCGACCGAGTTGCTCTTGCCCGGCGTCAATACGGGATAA
TACCGCGCCACATAGCAGAACTTTAAAAGTGCTCATCATTGGAAAACGTTCTTCGGGGCGAAAACTCTCA
AGGATCTTACCGCTGTTGAGATCCAGTTCGATGTAACCCACTCGTGCACCCAACTGATCTTCAGCATCTT
TTACTTTCACCAGCGTTTCTGGGTGAGCAAAAACAGGAAGGCAAAATGCCGCAAAAAAGGGAATAAGGGC
GACACGGAAATGTTGAATACTCATACTCTTCCTTTTTCAATATTATTGAAGCATTTATCAGGGTTATTGT
CTCATGAGCGGATACATATTTGAATGTATTTAGAAAAATAAACAAATAGGGGTTCCGCGCACATTTCCCC
GAAAAGTG
